Addgene plasmid #221282: pMSCV-FKBP-STING with IRSp53 pLxIS
Purpose: Expression of STING with IRSp53 pLxIS (RLL361NLV) in mammalian cells by retroviral transduction
Depositing lab: Jonathan Kagan. Depositing organization: Boston Children's Hospital. Publication: pLxIS-containing domains are biochemically flexible regulators of interferons and metabolism. Landau LM, Chaudhary N, Tien YC, Rogozinska M, Joshi S, Yao C, Crowley J, Hullahalli K, Campbell IW, Waldor MK, Haigis M, Kagan JC. Mol Cell. 2024 Jul 11;84(13):2436-2454.e10. doi: 10.1016/j.molcel.2024.05.030. Epub 2024 Jun 25. PubMed 38925114.
Backbone
  Vector backbone: pMSCV-IRES-GFP
  Vector type: Retroviral
Growth in bacteria
  Bacterial resistance: Ampicillin, 100 μg/mL
  Growth temperature: 37°C
  Growth strain: NEB Stable
  Copy number: High Copy
Gene/Insert
  Gene/Insert name: fusion of FKBP-STING with IRSp53 pLxIS (RLL361NLV)
  Species: M. musculus (mouse)
  Entrez Gene: Sting1 (a.k.a. 2610307O08Rik, ERIS, MPYS, Mita, STING, STING-beta, Tmem173); Baiap2 (a.k.a. IRSp53)
  Tag / fusion protein: 3xFLAG-4xFKBP (N terminal on insert)
  Cloning method: Restriction Enzyme; 5′ cloning site BglII (not destroyed); 3′ cloning site NotI (not destroyed)
Terms and licenses: Academic/Nonprofit Terms; Industry Terms: Not Available to Industry
How to cite: pMSCV-FKBP-STING with IRSp53 pLxIS was a gift from Jonathan Kagan (Addgene plasmid # 221282 ; http://n2t.net/addgene:221282 ; RRID:Addgene_221282)
