[The description below was written by a language model from this plasmid's Addgene catalogue record and pLannotate feature annotations shown in this document.]
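Description:
pMSCV-FKBP-STING with IRSp53 pLxIS is a gammaretroviral transfer plasmid built on the pMSCV-IRES-GFP backbone, intended for stable expression in mammalian cells by retroviral transduction. In bacteria it is maintained as a high-copy plasmid through a ColE1/pUC-type origin and selected with ampicillin via the β-lactamase gene. Short fragments of lacI, rop, bom, lacZα and TcR in the annotation are non-functional backbone remnants. The viral portion comprises murine embryonic stem cell virus 5′ and 3′ LTRs, the MESV Ψ packaging signal and a truncated, start-codon-less gag segment that extends the packaging region. The 5′ LTR serves as the promoter for the genomic transcript, and gag-pol and envelope functions must be provided in trans by packaging cells.

The insert, cloned between BglII and NotI, encodes a mouse-derived fusion protein with an N-terminal 3xFLAG epitope and four tandem FKBP domains. These are joined to a STING segment in which the pLxIS motif has been replaced by the corresponding motif from IRSp53 (Baiap2), recorded as the RLL361NLV change. The feature table detects only a short Sting1 fragment, suggesting that only part of STING is present, though the record does not define the boundaries. Automated annotation also labels only some of the FLAG and FKBP repeats. Tandem FKBP modules are commonly used for ligand-induced oligomerisation, but the record does not state how they are used here. Downstream, an EMCV IRES drives EGFP from the same transcript, so transduced cells can be identified or sorted by fluorescence. The associated work concerns pLxIS-containing domains as regulators of interferon responses and metabolism, so the construct appears designed to test whether the IRSp53 motif can function in place of STING's own.
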