Features (pLannotate 1.2.2; 23 found; start..end, strand, type, name):
     61..81      +  CDS            FLAG (fragment): FLAG® epitope tag, followed by an enterokinase cleavage site
    784..1068    +  CDS            FPR2 (fragment): FKBP2_CRYNB - Protein inferred from homology: Swiss-Prot protein existence level 3. PPIases accelerate the folding of proteins. It catalyzes the cis-trans isomerization of proline imidic peptide bonds in oligopeptides (By similarity). From Cryptococcus neoformans var. neoformans serotype D (strain B-3501A) (Filobasidiella neoformans).
   1063..1383    +  CDS            FKBP1A: FKB1A_HUMAN - Also known as FKBP1, FKBP12. Experimental evidence at protein level: Swiss-Prot protein existence level 1. Keeps in an inactive conformation TGFBR1, the TGF-beta type I serine/threonine kinase receptor, preventing TGF-beta receptor activation in absence of ligand. Recruits SMAD7 to ACVR1B which prevents the association of SMAD2 and SMAD3 with the activin receptor complex, thereby blocking the activin signal. May modulate the RYR1 calcium channel activity. PPIases accelerate the folding of proteins. It catalyzes the cis-trans isomerization of proline imidic peptide bonds in oligop
   1402..1518    +  CDS            Sting1 (fragment): STING_MOUSE - Also known as Eris From Mus musculus (Mouse).
   1541..1574    -  misc_feature   MCS (fragment): pBluescript multiple cloning site
   1676..2138    +  misc_feature   IRES: internal ribosome entry site (IRES) of the encephalomyocarditis virus (EMCV)
   2152..2871    +  CDS            EGFP: the original enhanced GFP (Yang et al., 1996) mammalian codon-optimized
   2933..3447    +  LTR            3' LTR: 3' long terminal repeat from murine embryonic stem cell virus
   3609..3625    -  protein_bind   lac operator: The lac repressor binds to the lac operator to inhibit transcription in E. coli. This inhibition can be relieved by adding lactose or isopropyl-β-D-thiogalactopyranoside (IPTG). lac repressor encoded by lacI
   3633..3663    -  promoter       lac promoter: promoter for the E. coli lac operon
   3678..3699    -  protein_bind   CAP binding site: CAP binding activates transcription in the presence of cAMP. E. coli catabolite activator protein
   3712..3804    -  CDS            lacI (fragment): lac repressor; lacI; The lac repressor binds to the lac operator to inhibit transcription in E. coli. This inhibition can be relieved by adding lactose or isopropyl-β-D-thiogalactopyranoside (IPTG).
   3987..4575    -  rep_origin     ori: high-copy-number ColE1/pMB1/pBR322/pUC origin of replication
   4746..5606    -  CDS            AmpR: β-lactamase; bla; confers resistance to ampicillin, carbenicillin, and related antibiotics
   5607..5711    -  promoter       AmpR promoter: bla
   5806..5841    +  CDS            rop (fragment): Rop protein, which maintains plasmids at low copy number; rop
   5943..6042    +  misc_feature   bom (fragment): basis of mobility region from pBR322
   6048..6197    -  CDS            lacZα (fragment): LacZα fragment of β-galactosidase; lacZ fragment
   6197..6398    -  CDS            TcR (fragment): tetracycline efflux protein; tet; confers resistance to tetracycline
   6399..6497    +  CDS            env (fragment): murine leukemia virus gPr80 envelope polyprotein precursor; env; proteolytically cleaved into gp70SU and p15TM subunits
   6539..7055    +  LTR            5' LTR: 5' long terminal repeat from murine embryonic stem cell virus
   7119..7460    +  misc_feature   MESV Ψ: packaging signal of murine embryonic stem cell virus
   7527..7943    +  CDS            gag (truncated): truncated Moloney murine leukemia virus (MMLV) gag gene lacking the start codon
>Addgene plasmid #221282 | pMSCV-FKBP-STING with IRSp53 pLxIS | addgene full sequence | sequence record 438522 | Addgene NGS Result
AGATCTGCCACCATGGACTACAAGGATCACGACGGTGATTACAAGGACCACGACATCGACTACAAGGACG
ACGACGACAAGGGCGTTCAAGTAGAAACAATATCTCCAGGAGACGGGCGTACATTTCCTAAGCGTGGCCA
AACTTGCGTAGTCCATTATACCGGCATGCTGGAGGACGGTAAGAAGGTCGATAGCTCTAGAGACCGTAAC
AAACCTTTCAAATTTATGCTGGGGAAACAGGAGGTTATCCGTGGTTGGGAGGAAGGCGTGGCCCAAATGT
CCGTTGGGCAGCGTGCTAAGTTAACCATCTCGCCAGATTACGCATATGGGGCTACAGGCCATCCTGGGAT
CATTCCCCCGCATGCGACACTTGTGTTTGATGTAGAGCTGTTGAAGTTGGAGACGCGGGGAGTTCAAGTC
GAAACGATTTCACCAGGTGATGGACGCACCTTTCCTAAACGGGGACAAACGTGCGTCGTGCATTACACCG
GTATGCTGGAAGACGGCAAGAAAGTCGATTCAAGCCGCGATAGAAATAAACCCTTCAAATTCATGCTTGG
AAAACAGGAAGTAATACGCGGATGGGAAGAGGGTGTGGCGCAAATGTCTGTCGGGCAAAGAGCTAAACTG
ACAATAAGTCCTGATTACGCGTACGGTGCGACTGGGCACCCTGGTATCATTCCGCCGCACGCGACACTTG
TCTTCGACGTCGAGTTACTTAAGCTTGAGACGCGGGGGGTGCAGGTAGAGACTATTTCGCCCGGTGACGG
AAGAACTTTCCCAAAGCGGGGACAGACCTGTGTTGTCCACTACACTGGGATGTTGGAGGATGGTAAGAAA
GTTGACTCAAGTCGTGATCGCAACAAACCCTTTAAGTTTATGCTTGGGAAGCAGGAAGTCATCAGAGGTT
GGGAAGAAGGCGTAGCTCAGATGTCAGTGGGACAACGGGCCAAATTAACCATCAGTCCAGACTACGCCTA
CGGAGCCACCGGTCACCCAGGGATCATACCACCTCACGCAACCTTAGTGTTCGATGTGGAACTTTTAAAG
TTAGAGACGCGCGGTGTACAAGTGGAAACAATCAGTCCAGGGGATGGGAGAACATTCCCCAAAAGAGGCC
AGACGTGTGTCGTGCACTATACGGGGATGTTAGAAGATGGGAAAAAGGTCGATTCGTCACGCGACCGCAA
CAAACCGTTTAAATTCATGTTGGGAAAGCAGGAGGTGATTCGCGGCTGGGAGGAAGGTGTGGCACAGATG
AGCGTGGGCCAGAGAGCAAAACTGACTATCTCTCCTGATTATGCCTACGGCGCGACGGGCCACCCTGGCA
TAATTCCACCCCACGCTACCCTGGTATTCGATGTCGAGCTTCTGAAGCTTGAGGGTGCTGGGGCTGGGGC
TGTTACAATGAATGCGCCTATGACTAGTGTGGCCCCGCCGCCTTCGGTTTTATCACAGGAGCCGAACCTG
GTAATTAGCGGTATGGATCAACCGCTGCCTCTTCGGACCGATTTGATCTGATAAGCGGCCGCGTTTAAAC
GTCGACGGTATCGATAAGCTTGATATCGAATTCCGCCCCCCCCCCTAACGTTACTGGCCGAAGCCGCTTG
GAATAAGGCCGGTGTGCGTTTGTCTATATGTTATTTTCCACCATATTGCCGTCTTTTGGCAATGTGAGGG
CCCGGAAACCTGGCCCTGTCTTCTTGACGAGCATTCCTAGGGGTCTTTCCCCTCTCGCCAAAGGAATGCA
AGGTCTGTTGAATGTCGTGAAGGAAGCAGTTCCTCTGGAAGCTTCTTGAAGACAAACAACGTCTGTAGCG
ACCCTTTGCAGGCAGCGGAACCCCCCACCTGGCGACAGGTGCCTCTGCGGCCAAAAGCCACGTGTATAAG
ATACACCTGCAAAGGCGGCACAACCCCAGTGCCACGTTGTGAGTTGGATAGTTGTGGAAAGAGTCAAATG
GCTCTCCTCAAGCGTATTCAACAAGGGGCTGAAGGATGCCCAGAAGGTACCCCATTGTATGGGATCTGAT
CTGGGGCCTCGGTGCACATGCTTTACATGTGTTTAGTCGAGGTTAAAAAAACGTCTAGGCCCCCCGAACC
ACGGGGACGTGGTTTTCCTTTGAAAAACACGATGATAATATGGCCACAACCATGGTGAGCAAGGGCGAGG
AGCTGTTCACCGGGGTGGTGCCCATCCTGGTCGAGCTGGACGGCGACGTAAACGGCCACAAGTTCAGCGT
GTCTGGCGAGGGCGAGGGCGATGCCACCTACGGCAAGCTGACCCTGAAGTTCATCTGCACCACCGGCAAG
CTGCCCGTGCCCTGGCCCACCCTCGTGACCACCCTGACCTACGGCGTGCAGTGCTTCAGCCGCTACCCCG
ACCACATGAAGCAGCACGACTTCTTCAAGTCCGCCATGCCCGAAGGCTACGTCCAGGAGCGCACCATCTT
CTTCAAGGACGACGGCAACTACAAGACCCGCGCCGAGGTGAAGTTCGAGGGCGACACCCTGGTGAACCGC
ATCGAGCTGAAGGGCATCGACTTCAAGGAGGACGGCAACATCCTGGGGCACAAGCTGGAGTACAACTACA
ACAGCCACAACGTCTATATCATGGCCGACAAGCAGAAGAACGGCATCAAGGCGAACTTCAAGATCCGCCA
CAACATCGAGGACGGCAGCGTGCAGCTCGCCGACCACTACCAGCAGAACACCCCCATCGGCGACGGCCCC
GTGCTGCTGCCCGACAACCACTACCTGAGCACCCAGTCCGCCCTGAGCAAAGACCCCAACGAGAAGCGCG
ATCACATGGTCCTGCTGGAGTTCGTGACCGCCGCCGGGATCACTCTCGGCATGGACGAGCTGTACAAGTA
ATGAATTAATTAAGAATTCGATAAAATAAAAGATTTTATTTAGTCTCCAGAAAAAGGGGGGAATGAAAGA
CCCCACCTGTAGGTTTGGCAAGCTAGCTTAAGTAACGCCATTTTGCAAGGCATGGAAAATACATAACTGA
GAATAGAGAAGTTCAGATCAAGGTTAGGAACAGAGAGACAGCAGAATATGGGCCAAACAGGATATCTGTG
GTAAGCAGTTCCTGCCCCGGCTCAGGGCCAAGAACAGATGGTCCCCAGATGCGGTCCCGCCCTCAGCAGT
TTCTAGAGAACCATCAGATGTTTCCAGGGTGCCCCAAGGACCTGAAATGACCCTGTGCCTTATTTGAACT
AACCAATCAGTTCGCTTCTCGCTTCTGTTCGCGCGCTTCTGCTCCCCGAGCTCAATAAAAGAGCCCACAA
CCCCTCACTCGGCGCGCCAGTCCTCCGATAGACTGCGTCGCCCGGGTACCCGTGTATCCAATAAACCCTC
TTGCAGTTGCATCCGACTTGTGGTCTCGCTGTTCCTTGGGAGGGTCTCCTCTGAGTGATTGACTACCCGT
CAGCGGGGGTCTTTCATGGGTAACAGTTTCTTGAAGTTGGAGAACAACATTCTGAGGGTAGGAGTCGAAT
ATTAAGTAATCCTGACTCAATTAGCCACTGTTTTGAATCCACATACTCCAATACTCCTGAAATAGTTCAT
TATGGACAGCGCAGAAAGAGCTGGGGAGAATTGTGAAATTGTTATCCGCTCACAATTCCACACAACATAC
GAGCCGGAAGCATAAAGTGTAAAGCCTGGGGTGCCTAATGAGTGAGCTAACTCACATTAATTGCGTTGCG
CTCACTGCCCGCTTTCCAGTCGGGAAACCTGTCGTGCCAGCTGCATTAATGAATCGGCCAACGCGCGGGG
AGAGGCGGTTTGCGTATTGGGCGCTCTTCCGCTTCCTCGCTCACTGACTCGCTGCGCTCGGTCGTTCGGC
TGCGGCGAGCGGTATCAGCTCACTCAAAGGCGGTAATACGGTTATCCACAGAATCAGGGGATAACGCAGG
AAAGAACATGTGAGCAAAAGGCCAGCAAAAGGCCAGGAACCGTAAAAAGGCCGCGTTGCTGGCGTTTTTC
CATAGGCTCCGCCCCCCTGACGAGCATCACAAAAATCGACGCTCAAGTCAGAGGTGGCGAAACCCGACAG
GACTATAAAGATACCAGGCGTTTCCCCCTGGAAGCTCCCTCGTGCGCTCTCCTGTTCCGACCCTGCCGCT
TACCGGATACCTGTCCGCCTTTCTCCCTTCGGGAAGCGTGGCGCTTTCTCATAGCTCACGCTGTAGGTAT
CTCAGTTCGGTGTAGGTCGTTCGCTCCAAGCTGGGCTGTGTGCACGAACCCCCCGTTCAGCCCGACCGCT
GCGCCTTATCCGGTAACTATCGTCTTGAGTCCAACCCGGTAAGACACGACTTATCGCCACTGGCAGCAGC
CACTGGTAACAGGATTAGCAGAGCGAGGTATGTAGGCGGTGCTACAGAGTTCTTGAAGTGGTGGCCTAAC
TACGGCTACACTAGAAGAACAGTATTTGGTATCTGCGCTCTGCTGAAGCCAGTTACCTTCGGAAAAAGAG
TTGGTAGCTCTTGATCCGGCAAACAAACCACCGCTGGTAGCGGTGGTTTTTTTGTTTGCAAGCAGCAGAT
TACGCGCAGAAAAAAAGGATCTCAAGAAGATCCTTTGATCTTTTCTACGGGGTCTGACGCTCAGTGGAAC
GAAAACTCACGTTAAGGGATTTTGGTCATGAGATTATCAAAAAGGATCTTCACCTAGATCCTTTTAAATT
AAAAATGAAGTTTTAAATCAATCTAAAGTATATATGAGTAAACTTGGTCTGACAGTTACCAATGCTTAAT
CAGTGAGGCACCTATCTCAGCGATCTGTCTATTTCGTTCATCCATAGTTGCCTGACTCCCCGTCGTGTAG
ATAACTACGATACGGGAGGGCTTACCATCTGGCCCCAGTGCTGCAATGATACCGCGAGACCCACGCTCAC
CGGCTCCAGATTTATCAGCAATAAACCAGCCAGCCGGAAGGGCCGAGCGCAGAAGTGGTCCTGCAACTTT
ATCCGCCTCCATCCAGTCTATTAATTGTTGCCGGGAAGCTAGAGTAAGTAGTTCGCCAGTTAATAGTTTG
CGCAACGTTGTTGCCATTGCTACAGGCATCGTGGTGTCACGCTCGTCGTTTGGTATGGCTTCATTCAGCT
CCGGTTCCCAACGATCAAGGCGAGTTACATGATCCCCCATGTTGTGCAAAAAAGCGGTTAGCTCCTTCGG
TCCTCCGATCGTTGTCAGAAGTAAGTTGGCCGCAGTGTTATCACTCATGGTTATGGCAGCACTGCATAAT
TCTCTTACTGTCATGCCATCCGTAAGATGCTTTTCTGTGACTGGTGAGTACTCAACCAAGTCATTCTGAG
AATAGTGTATGCGGCGACCGAGTTGCTCTTGCCCGGCGTCAATACGGGATAATACCGCGCCACATAGCAG
AACTTTAAAAGTGCTCATCATTGGAAAACGTTCTTCGGGGCGAAAACTCTCAAGGATCTTACCGCTGTTG
AGATCCAGTTCGATGTAACCCACTCGTGCACCCAACTGATCTTCAGCATCTTTTACTTTCACCAGCGTTT
CTGGGTGAGCAAAAACAGGAAGGCAAAATGCCGCAAAAAAGGGAATAAGGGCGACACGGAAATGTTGAAT
ACTCATACTCTTCCTTTTTCAATATTATTGAAGCATTTATCAGGGTTATTGTCTCATGAGCGGATACATA
TTTGAATGTATTTAGAAAAATAAACAAATAGGGGTTCCGCGCACATTTCCCCGAAAAGTGCCACCTGACG
TCTAAGAAACCATTATTATCATGACATTAACCTATAAAAATAGGCGTATCACGAGGCCCTTTCGTCTCGC
GCGTTTCGGTGATGACGGTGAAAACCTCTGACACATGCAGCTCCCGGAGACGGTCACAGCTTGTCTGTAA
GCGGATGCCGGGAGCAGACAAGCCCGTCAGGGCGCGTCAGCGGGTGTTGGCGGGTGTCGGGGCTGGCTTA
ACTATGCGGCATCAGAGCAGATTGTACTGAGAGTGCACCATATGCGGTGTGAAATACCGCACAGATGCGT
AAGGAGAAAATACCGCATCAGGCGCCATTCGCCATTCAGGCTGCGCAACTGTTGGGAAGGGCGATCGGTG
CGGGCCTCTTCGCTATTACGCCAGCTGGCGAAAGGGGGATGTGCTGCAAGGCGATTAAGTTGGGTAACGC
CAGGGTTTTCCCAGTCACGACGTTGTAAAACGACGGCGCAAGGAATGGTGCATGCAAGGAGATGGCGCCC
AACAGTCCCCCGGCCACGGGGCCTGCCACCATACCCACGCCGAAACAAGCGCTCATGAGCCCGAAGTGGC
GAGCCCGATCTTCCCCATCGGTGATGTCGGCGATATAGGCGCCAGCAACCGCACCTGTGGCGCCGGTGAT
GCCGGCCACGATGCGTCCGGCGTAGAGGCGATTAGTCCAATTTGTTAAAGACAGGATATCAGTGGTCCAG
GCTCTAGTTTTGACTCAACAATATCACCAGCTGAAGCCTATAGAGTACGAGCCATAGATAAAATAAAAGA
TTTTATTTAGTCTCCAGAAAAAGGGGGGAATGAAAGACCCCACCTGTAGGTTTGGCAAGCTAGCTTAAGT
AACGCCATTTTGCAAGGCATGGAAAATACATAACTGAGAATAGAGAAGTTCAGATCAAGGTTAGGAACAG
AGAGACAGCAGAATATGGGCCAAACAGGATATCTGTGGTAAGCAGTTCCTGCCCCGGCTCAGGGCCAAGA
ACAGATGGTCCCCAGATGCGGTCCCGCCCTCAGCAGTTTCTAGAGAACCATCAGATGTTTCCAGGGTGCC
CCAAGGACCTGAAATGACCCTGTGCCTTATTTGAACTAACCAATCAGTTCGCTTCTCGCTTCTGTTCGCG
CGCTTCTGCTCCCCGAGCTCAATAAAAGAGCCCACAACCCCTCACTCGGCGCGCCAGTCCTCCGATAGAC
TGCGTCGCCCGGGTACCCGTATTCCCAATAAAGCCTCTTGCTGTTTGCATCCGAATCGTGGACTCGCTGA
TCCTTGGGAGGGTCTCCTCAGATTGATTGACTGCCCACCTCGGGGGTCTTTCATTTGGAGGTTCCACCGA
GATTTGGAGACCCCTGCCCAGGGACCACCGACCCCCCCGCCGGGAGGTAAGCTGGCCAGCGGTCGTTTCG
TGTCTGTCTCTGTCTTTGTGCGTGTTTGTGCCGGCATCTAATGTTTGCGCCTGCGTCTGTACTAGTTAGC
TAACTAGCTCTGTATCTGGCGGACCCGTGGTGGAACTGACGAGTTCTGAACACCCGGCCGCAACCCTGGG
AGACGTCCCAGGGACTTTGGGGGCCGTTTTTGTGGCCCGACCTGAGGAAGGGAGTCGATGTGGAATCCGA
CCCCGTCAGGATATGTGGTTCTGGTAGGAGACGAGAACCTAAAACAGTTCCCGCCTCCGTCTGAATTTTT
GCTTTCGGTTTGGAACCGAAGCCGCGCGTCTTGTCTGCTGCAGCGCTGCAGCATCGTTCTGTGTTGTCTC
TGTCTGACTGTGTTTCTGTATTTGTCTGAAAATTAGGGCCAGACTGTTACCACTCCCTTAAGTTTGACCT
TAGGTCACTGGAAAGATGTCGAGCGGATCGCTCACAACCAGTCGGTAGATGTCAAGAAGAGACGTTGGGT
TACCTTCTGCTCTGCAGAATGGCCAACCTTTAACGTCGGATGGCCGCGAGACGGCACCTTTAACCGAGAC
CTCATCACCCAGGTTAAGATCAAGGTCTTTTCACCTGGCCCGCATGGACACCCAGACCAGGTCCCCTACA
TCGTGACCTGGGAAGCCTTGGCTTTTGACCCCCCTCCCTGGGTCAAGCCCTTTGTACACCCTAAGCCTCC
GCCTCCTCTTCCTCCATCCGCCCCGTCTCTCCCCCTTGAACCTCCTCGTTCGACCCCGCCTCGATCCTCC
CTTTATCCAGCCCTCACTCCTTCTCTAGGCGCCGGAATT
